>Addgene plasmid #118360 | hSUMO1 GFP | addgene full sequence | sequence record 228247 | Addgene NGS Result
CGTTACATAACTTACGGTAAATGGCCCGCCTGGCTGACCGCCCAACGACCCCCGCCCATTGACGTCAATA
ATGACGTATGTTCCCATAGTAACGCCAATAGGGACTTTCCATTGACGTCAATGGGTGGAGTATTTACGGT
AAACTGCCCACTTGGCAGTACATCAAGTGTATCATATGCCAAGTACGCCCCCTATTGACGTCAATGACGG
TAAATGGCCCGCCTGGCATTATGCCCAGTACATGACCTTATGGGACTTTCCTACTTGGCAGTACATCTAC
GTATTAGTCATCGCTATTACCATGGTGATGCGGTTTTGGCAGTACATCAATGGGCGTGGATAGCGGTTTG
ACTCACGGGGATTTCCAAGTCTCCACCCCATTGACGTCAATGGGAGTTTGTTTTGGCACCAAAATCAACG
GGACTTTCCAAAATGTCGTAACAACTCCGCCCCATTGACGCAAATGGGCGGTAGGCGTGTACGGTGGGAG
GTCTATATAAGCAGAGCTGGTTTAGTGAACCGTCAGATCCGCTAGCGCTACCGGTCGCCACCATGGTGAG
CAAGGGCGAGGAGCTGTTCACCGGGGTGGTGCCCATCCTGGTCGAGCTGGACGGCGACGTAAACGGCCAC
AAGTTCAGCGTGTCCGGCGAGGGCGAGGGCGATGCCACCTACGGCAAGCTGACCCTGAAGTTCATCTGCA
CCACCGGCAAGCTGCCCGTGCCCTGGCCCACCCTCGTGACCACCCTGACCTACGGCGTGCAGTGCTTCAG
CCGCTACCCCGACCACATGAAGCAGCACGACTTCTTCAAGTCCGCCATGCCCGAAGGCTACGTCCAGGAG
CGCACCATCTTCTTCAAGGACGACGGCAACTACAAGACCCGCGCCGAGGTGAAGTTCGAGGGCGACACCC
TGGTGAACCGCATCGAGCTGAAGGGCATCGACTTCAAGGAGGACGGCAACATCCTGGGGCACAAGCTGGA
GTACAACTACAACAGCCACAACGTCTATATCATGGCCGACAAGCAGAAGAACGGCATCAAGGTGAACTTC
AAGATCCGCCACAACATCGAGGACGGCAGCGTGCAGCTCGCCGACCACTACCAGCAGAACACCCCCATCG
GCGACGGCCCCGTGCTGCTGCCCGACAACCACTACCTGAGCACCCAGTCCGCCCTGAGCAAAGACCCCAA
CGAGAAGCGCGATCACATGGTCCTGCTGGAGTTCGTGACCGCCGCCGGGATCACTCTCGGCATGGACGAG
CTGTACAAGTCCGGCCGGACTCAGATCCGCCCCCATTCTGACCAGGAGGCAAAACCTTCAACTGAGGACT
TAGGCGATAAGAAGGAAGGAGAATACATTAAACTCAAAGTTATTGGACAGGATAGCAGTGAGATACATTT
CAAAGTGAAAATGACAACACATCTCAAGAAACTCAAAGAATCATACTGTCAAAGACAGGGAGTTCCAATG
AATTCACTCAGGTTTCTCTTTGAAGGTCAGAGAATTGCTGATAATCATACTCCGAAAGAACTGGGAATGG
AGGAAGAAGATGTGATTGAAGTTTATCAGGAACAAACGGGGGGTCACTCAACGGTTTAGGTCGACGGTAC
CGCGGGCCCGGGATCCACCGGATCTAGATAACTGATCATAATCAGCCATACCACATTTGTAGAGGTTTTA
CTTGCTTTAAAAAACCTCCCACACCTCCCCCTGAACCTGAAACATAAAATGAATGCAATTGTTGTTGTTA
ACTTGTTTATTGCAGCTTATAATGGTTACAAATAAAGCAATAGCATCACAAATTTCACAAATAAAGCATT
TTTTTCACTGCATTCTAGTTGTGGTTTGTCCAAACTCATCAATGTATCTTAACGCGTAAATTGTAAGCGT
TAATATTTTGTTAAAATTCGCGTTAAATTTTTGTTAAATCAGCTCATTTTTTAACCAATAGGCCGAAATC
GGCAAAATCCCTTATAAATCAAAAGAATAGACCGAGATAGGGT
[37 nt withheld, positions 2004-2040]
AAAGAACGTGGACTCCAACGTCAAAGG
[49 nt withheld, positions 2068-2116]
T
[91 nt withheld, positions 2118-2208]
G
[124 nt withheld, positions 2210-2333]
CAGGTGGCACTTTTCGGGGAAATGTGCGCGGAACCCCTATTTGTTTATTTTTCTAAATACATTCAAATAT
GTATCCGCTCATGAGACAATAACCCTGATAAATGCTTCAATAATATTGAAAAAGGAAGAGTCCTGAGGCG
GAAAGAACCAGCTGTGGAATGTGTGTCAGTTAGGGTGTGGAAAGTCCCCAGGCTCCCCAGCAGGCAGAAG
TATGCAAAGCATGCATCTCAATTAGTCAGCAACCAGGTGTGGAAAGTCCCCAGGCTCCCCAGCAGGCAGA
AGTATGCAAAGCATGCATCTCAATTAGTCAGCAACCATAGTCCCGCCCCTAACTCCGCCCATCCCGCCCC
TAACTCCGCCCAGTTCCGCCCATTCTCCGCCCCATGGCTGACTAATTTTTTTTATTTATGCAGAGGCCGA
GGCCGCCTCGGCCTCTGAGCTATTCCAGAAGTAGTGAGGAGGCTTTTTTGGAGGCCTAGGCTTTTGCAAA
GATCGATCAAGAGACAGGATGAGGATCGTTTCGCATGATTGAACAAGATGGATTGCACGCAGGTTCTCCG
GCCGCTTGGGTGGAGAGGCTATTCGGCTATGACTGGGCACAACAGACAATCGGCTGCTCTGATGCCGCCG
TGTTCCGGCTGTCAGCGCAGGGGCGCCCGGTTCTTTTTGTCAAGACCGACCTGTCCGGTGCCCTGAATGA
ACTGCAAGACGAGGCAGCGCGGCTATCGTGGCTGGCCACGACGGGCGTTCCTTGCGCAGCTGTGCTCGAC
GTTGTCACTGAAGCGGGAAGGGACTGGCTGCTATTGGGCGAAGTGCCGGGGCAGGATCTCCTGTCATCTC
ACCTTGCTCCTGCCGAGAAAGTATCCATCATGGCTGATGCAATGCGGCGGCTGCATACGCTTGATCCGGC
TACCTGCCCATTCGACCACCAAGCGAAACATCGCATCGAGCGAGCACGTACTCGGATGGAAGCCGGTCTT
GTCGATCAGGATGATCTGGACGAAGAGCATCAGGGGCTCGCGCCAGCCGAACTGTTCGCCAGGCTCAAGG
CGAGCATGCCCGACGGCGAGGATCTCGTCGTGACCCATGGCGATGCCTGCTTGCCGAATATCATGGTGGA
AAATGGCCGCTTTTCTGGATTCATCGACTGTGGCCGGCTGGGTGTGGCGGACCGCTATCAGGACATAGCG
TTGGCTACCCGTGATATTGCTGAAGAGCTTGGCGGCGAATGGGCTGACCGCTTCCTCGTGCTTTACGGTA
TCGCCGCTCCCGATTCGCAGCGCATCGCCTTCTATCGCCTTCTTGACGAGTTCTTCTGAGCGGGACTCTG
GGGTTCGAAATGACCGACCAAGCGACGCCCAACCTGCCATCACGAGATTTCGATTCCACCGCCGCCTTCT
ATGAAAGGTTGGGCTTCGGAATCGTTTTCCGGGACGCCGGCTGGATGATCCTCCAGCGCGGGGATCTCAT
GCTGGAGTTCTTCGCCCACCCTAGGGGGAGGCTAACTGAAACACGGAAGGAGACAATACCGGAAGGAACC
CGCGCTATGACGGCAATAAAAAGACAGAATAAAACGCACGGTGTTGGGTCGTTTGTTCATAAACGCGGGG
TTCGGTCCCAGGGCTGGCACTCTGTCGATACCCCACCGAGACCCCATTGGGGCCAATACGCCCGCGTTTC
TTCCTTTTCCCCACCCCACCCCCCAAGTTCGGGTGAAGGCCCAGGGCTCGCAGCCAACGTCGGGGCGGCA
GGCCCTGCCATAGCCTCAGGTTACTCATATATACTTTAGATTGATTTAAAACTTCATTTTTAATTTAAAA
GGATCTAGGTGAAGATCCTTTTTGATAATCTCATGACCAAAATCCCTTAACGTGAGTTTTCGTTCCACTG
AGCGTCAGACCCCGTAGAAAAGATCAAAGGATCTTCTTGAGATCCTTTTTTTCTGCGCGTAATCTGCTGC
TTGCAAACAAAAAAACCACCGCTACCAGCGGTGGTTTGTTTGCCGGATCAAGAGCTACCAACTCTTTTTC
CGAAGGTAACTGGCTTCAGCAGAGCGCAGATACCAAATACTGTTCTTCTAGTGTAGCCGTAGTTAGGCCA
CCACTTCAAGAACTCTGTAGCACCGCCTACATACCTCGCTCTGCTAATCCTGTTACCAGTGGCTGCTGCC
AGTGGCGATAAGTCGTGTCTTACCGGGTTGGACTCAAGACGATAGTTACCGGATAAGGCGCAGCGGTCGG
GCTGAACGGGGGGTTCGTGCACACAGCCCAGCTTGGAGCGAACGACCTACACCGAACTGAGATACCTACA
GCGTGAGCTATGAGAAAGCGCCACGCTTCCCGAAGGGAGAAAGGCGGACAGGTATCCGGTAAGCGGCAGG
GTCGGAACAGGAGAGCGCACGAGGGAGCTTCCAGGGGGAAACGCCTGGTATCTTTATAGTCCTGTCGGGT
TTCGCCACCTCTGACTTGAGCGTCGATTTTTGTGATGCTCGTCAGGGGGGCGGAGCCTATGGAAAAACGC
CAGCAACGCGGCCTTTTTACGGTTCCTGGCCTTTTGCTGGCCTTTTGCTCACATGTTCTTTCCTGCGTTA
TCCCCTGATTCTGTGGATAACCGTATTACCGCCATGCATTAGTTATTAATAGTAATCAATTACGGGGTCA
TTAGTTCATAGCCCATATATGGAGTTCCG
Features (pLannotate 1.2.2; 16 found; start..end, strand, type, name):
      1..304     +  enhancer       CMV enhancer: human cytomegalovirus immediate early enhancer
    305..508     +  promoter       CMV promoter: human cytomegalovirus (CMV) immediate early promoter
    553..1269    +  CDS            EGFP: EGFP is a basic (constitutively fluorescent) green fluorescent protein published in 1996, derived from Aequorea victoria. It is reported to be a rapidly-maturing weak dimer with moderate acid sensitivity.
   1297..1596    +  CDS            SUMO1: SUMO1_HUMAN - Also known as SMT3C, SMT3H3, UBL1. Experimental evidence at protein level: Swiss-Prot protein existence level 1. Ubiquitin-like protein that can be covalently attached to proteins as a monomer or a lysine-linked polymer. Covalent attachment via an isopeptide bond to its substrates requires prior activation by the E1 complex SAE1-SAE2 and linkage to the E2 enzyme UBE2I, and can be promoted by E3 ligases such as PIAS1-4, RANBP2 or CBX4. This post- translational modification on lysine residues of proteins plays a crucial role in a number of cellular processes such as nuclear transpo
   1600..1626    +  misc_feature   MCS (fragment): multiple cloning site
   1643..1727    +  CDS            large T antigen (fragment): large T antigen from SV40 (simian virus 40)
   1750..1871    +  polyA_signal   SV40 poly(A) signal: SV40 polyadenylation signal
   1905..2333    -  rep_origin     f1 ori (sequence partly withheld): f1 bacteriophage origin of replication; arrow indicates direction of (+) strand synthesis
   2360..2464    +  promoter       AmpR promoter: bla
   2466..2823    +  promoter       SV40 promoter: SV40 enhancer and early promoter
   2858..3652    +  CDS            NeoR/KanR: aminoglycoside phosphotransferase from Tn5; aph(3')-II (or nptII); confers resistance to neomycin, kanamycin, and G418 (Geneticin®)
   3673..3825    +  CDS            ble (fragment): BLE_KLEPN - Experimental evidence at protein level: Swiss-Prot protein existence level 1. Binding protein with a strong affinity to the bleomycin family of antibiotics. Binds to CL990; an antimitotic-antibiotic compound. From Klebsiella pneumoniae.
   3884..3931    +  polyA_signal   HSV TK poly(A) signal: herpes simplex virus thymidine kinase polyadenylation signal (Cole and Stacy, 1985)
   4022..4038    -  polyA_signal   bGH poly(A) signal (fragment): bovine growth hormone polyadenylation signal
   4260..4848    +  rep_origin     ori: high-copy-number ColE1/pMB1/pBR322/pUC origin of replication
   4963..5022    +  enhancer       CMV enhancer (fragment): human cytomegalovirus immediate early enhancer
