[The description below was written by a language model from this plasmid's Addgene catalogue record and pLannotate feature annotations shown in this document.]
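Description:
hSUMO1 GFP is a mammalian expression plasmid built on the pEGFP-C2 backbone that produces full-length, wild-type human SUMO1 fused at its N terminus to EGFP. The sequenced construct is about 5.0 kb. Transcription is driven by the human cytomegalovirus immediate early enhancer and promoter, which gives strong constitutive expression in most mammalian cell lines. The EGFP coding sequence comes first, followed after a short linker by the SUMO1 open reading frame, which was inserted between the BglII and SalI sites of the multiple cloning site. A remnant of that cloning site and an SV40 polyadenylation signal lie downstream. Placing EGFP at the N terminus leaves the SUMO1 C terminus free, which matters because SUMO is conjugated to lysines of its substrates through its C-terminal end after activation by the E1 and E2 enzymes.

The plasmid replicates in E. coli at high copy from a ColE1/pUC-type origin and also carries an f1 origin for single-stranded DNA production. A single NeoR/KanR (Tn5 aminoglycoside phosphotransferase) cassette serves both hosts. A bacterial promoter drives it for kanamycin selection, while the SV40 enhancer/early promoter and an HSV TK polyadenylation signal allow G418 selection of stably transfected mammalian cells. The short large T antigen, ble and bGH poly(A) fragments in the annotation are probably incidental matches to backbone sequence rather than functional parts.

The construct is suited to visualising SUMO1 localisation and to detecting SUMO1-modified proteins in transfected cells. The associated publication concerns stress-inducible, phosphorylation-dependent SUMO modification of heat shock factor 1.
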