Addgene plasmid #118360: hSUMO1 GFP
Purpose: This plasmid expresses the full length human SUMO1.
Depositing lab: Lea Sistonen. Depositing organization: Abo Akademi University. Publication: Phosphorylation of serine 303 is a prerequisite for the stress-inducible SUMO modification of heat shock factor 1. Hietakangas V, Ahlskog JK, Jakobsson AM, Hellesuo M, Sahlberg NM, Holmberg CI, Mikhailov A, Palvimo JJ, Pirkkala L, Sistonen L. Mol Cell Biol. 2003 Apr . 23(8):2953-68. 10.1128/MCB.23.8.2953-2968.2003 PubMed 12665592.
Backbone
  Vector backbone: pEGFP-C2
  Backbone manufacturer: Clonetech
  Backbone size w/o insert (bp): 4735
  Vector type: Mammalian Expression
  Selectable markers: Neomycin (select with G418)
Growth in bacteria
  Bacterial resistance: Kanamycin, 50 μg/mL
  Growth temperature: 37°C
  Growth strain: DH5alpha
  Copy number: High Copy
Gene/Insert
  Gene/Insert name: hSUMO1
  Species: H. sapiens (human)
  Mutation: WT
  Entrez Gene: SUMO1 (a.k.a. DAP1, GMP1, OFC10, PIC1, SENP2, SMT3, SMT3C, SMT3H3, UBL1)
  Tag / fusion protein: EGFP (N terminal on insert)
  Cloning method: Restriction Enzyme; 5′ cloning site BglII (unknown if destroyed); 3′ cloning site SalI (unknown if destroyed)
Terms and licenses: Academic/Nonprofit Terms; Industry Terms: Not Available to Industry
How to cite: hSUMO1 GFP was a gift from Lea Sistonen (Addgene plasmid # 118360 ; http://n2t.net/addgene:118360 ; RRID:Addgene_118360)
